>Addgene plasmid #227237 | pAAV-hSyn1-DIO-eGFP | addgene full sequence | sequence record 478670 | Addgene NGS Result
CCTGCAGGCAGCTGCGCGCTCGCTCGCTCACTGAGGCCGCCCGGGCGTCGGGCGACCTTTGGTCGCCCGG
CCTCAGTGAGCGAGCGAGCGCGCAGAGAGGGAGTGGCCAACTCCATCACTAGGGGTTCCTGCGGCCGCTG
CAGAGGGCCCTGCGTATGAGTGCAAGTGGGTTTTAGGACCAGGATGAGGCGGGGTGGGGGTGCCTACCTG
ACGACCGACCCCGACCCACTGGACAAGCACCCAACCCCCATTCCCCAAATTGCGCATCCCCTATCAGAGA
GGGGGAGGGGAAACAGGATGCGGCGAGGCGCGTGCGCACTGCCAGCTTCAGCACCGCGGACAGTGCCTTC
GCCCCCGCCTGGCGGCGCGCGCCACCGCCGCCTCAGCACTGAAGGCGCGCTGACGTCACTCGCCGGTCCC
CCGCAAACTCCCCTTCCCGGCCACCTTGGTCGCGTCCGCGCCGCCGCCGGCCCAGCCGGACCGCACCACG
CGAGGCGCGAGATAGGGGGGCACGGGCGCGACCATCTGCGCTGCGGCGCCGGCGACTCAGCGCTGCCTCA
GTCTGCGGTGGGCAGCGGAGGAGTCGTGTCGTGCCTGAGAGCGCAGATAACTTCGTATAGGATACTTTAT
ACGAAGTTATGCAGAATGGTAGCTGGATTGTAGCTGCTATATAACTTCGTATAGCATACATTATACGAAG
TTATCTAAATTTTAACACTCTCGATGCCATATACGTTGTAACCTTCCTTATAAGTTGCAAAATTCTGGGA
ATTCCTACTTGTACAGCTCGTCCATGCCGAGAGTGATCCCGGCGGCGGTCACGAACTCCAGCAGGACCAT
GTGATCGCGCTTCTCGTTGGGGTCTTTGCTCAGGGCGGACTGGGTGCTCAGGTAGTGGTTGTCGGGCAGC
AGCACGGGGCCGTCGCCGATGGGGGTGTTCTGCTGGTAGTGGTCGGCGAGCTGCACGCTGCCGTCCTCGA
TGTTGTGGCGGATCTTGAAGTTCACCTTGATGCCGTTCTTCTGCTTGTCGGCCATGATATAGACGTTGTG
GCTGTTGTAGTTGTACTCCAGCTTGTGCCCCAGGATGTTGCCGTCCTCCTTGAAGTCGATGCCCTTCAGC
TCGATGCGGTTCACCAGGGTGTCGCCCTCGAACTTCACCTCGGCGCGGGTCTTGTAGTTGCCGTCGTCCT
TGAAGAAGATGGTGCGCTCCTGGACGTAGCCTTCGGGCATGGCGGACTTGAAGAAGTCGTGCTGCTTCAT
GTGGTCGGGGTAGCGGCTGAAGCACTGCACGCCGTAGGTCAGGGTGGTCACGAGGGTGGGCCAGGGCACG
GGCAGCTTGCCGGTGGTGCAGATGAACTTCAGGGTCAGCTTGCCGTAGGTGGCATCGCCCTCGCCCTCGC
CGGACACGCTGAACTTGTGGCCGTTTACGTCGCCGTCCAGCTCGACCAGGATGGGCACCACCCCGGTGAA
CAGCTCCTCGCCCTTGCTCACCATGGTGGCGACCTCGAGATAACTTCGTATAAAGTATCCTATACGAAGT
TATTTGCCTTAACCCAGAAATTATCACTGTTATATAACTTCGTATAATGTATGCTATACGAAGTTATGAT
AATCAACCTCTGGATTACAAAATTTGTGAAAGATTGACTGGTATTCTTAACTATGTTGCTCCTTTTACGC
TATGTGGATACGCTGCTTTAATGCCTTTGTATCATGCTATTGCTTCCCGTATGGCTTTCATTTTCTCCTC
CTTGTATAAATCCTGGTTAGTTCTTGCCACGGCGGAACTCATCGCCGCCTGCCTTGCCCGCTGCTGGACA
GGGGCTCGGCTGTTGGGCACTGACAATTCCGTGGTGTTTATTTGTGAAATTTGTGATGCTATTGCTTTAT
TTGTAACCATCTAGCTTTATTTGTGAAATTTGTGATGCTATTGCTTTATTTGTAACCATTATAAGCTGCA
ATAAACAAGTTAACAACAACAATTGCATTCATTTTATGTTTCAGGTTCAGGGGGAGATGTGGGAGGTTTT
TTAAAGCGGCCGCAGGAACCCCTAGTGATGGAGTTGGCCACTCCCTCTCTGCGCGCTCGCTCGCTCACTG
AGGCCGGGCGACCAAAGGTCGCCCGACGCCCGGGCTTTGCCCGGGCGGCCTCAGTGAGCGAGCGAGCGCG
CAGCTGCCTGCAGGGGCGCCTGATGCGGTATTTTCTCCTTACGCATCTGTGCGGTATTTCACACCGCATA
[95 nt withheld, positions 2241-2335]
T
[46 nt withheld, positions 2337-2382]
C
[141 nt withheld, positions 2384-2524]
CCTTTGACGTTGGAGTCCACGTTCTTT
[37 nt withheld, positions 2552-2588]
ACTCTATCTCGGGCTATTCTTTTGATTTATAAGGGATTTTGCCGATTTCGGTCTATTGGTTAAAAAATGA
GCTGATTTAACAAAAATTTAACGCGAATTTTAACAAAATATTAACGTTTACAATTTTATGGTGCACTCTC
AGTACAATCTGCTCTGATGCCGCATAGTTAAGCCAGCCCCGACACCCGCCAACACCCGCTGACGCGCCCT
GACGGGCTTGTCTGCTCCCGGCATCCGCTTACAGACAAGCTGTGACCGTCTCCGGGAGCTGCATGTGTCA
GAGGTTTTCACCGTCATCACCGAAACGCGCGAGACGAAAGGGCCTCGTGATACGCCTATTTTTATAGGTT
AATGTCATGATAATAATGGTTTCTTAGACGTCAGGTGGCACTTTTCGGGGAAATGTGCGCGGAACCCCTA
TTTGTTTATTTTTCTAAATACATTCAAATATGTATCCGCTCATGAGACAATAACCCTGATAAATGCTTCA
ATAATATTGAAAAAGGAAGAGTATGAGTATTCAACATTTCCGTGTCGCCCTTATTCCCTTTTTTGCGGCA
TTTTGCCTTCCTGTTTTTGCTCACCCAGAAACGCTGGTGAAAGTAAAAGATGCTGAAGATCAGTTGGGTG
CACGAGTGGGTTACATCGAACTGGATCTCAACAGCGGTAAGATCCTTGAGAGTTTTCGCCCCGAAGAACG
TTTTCCAATGATGAGCACTTTTAAAGTTCTGCTATGTGGCGCGGTATTATCCCGTATTGACGCCGGGCAA
GAGCAACTCGGTCGCCGCATACACTATTCTCAGAATGACTTGGTTGAGTACTCACCAGTCACAGAAAAGC
ATCTTACGGATGGCATGACAGTAAGAGAATTATGCAGTGCTGCCATAACCATGAGTGATAACACTGCGGC
CAACTTACTTCTGACAACGATCGGAGGACCGAAGGAGCTAACCGCTTTTTTGCACAACATGGGGGATCAT
GTAACTCGCCTTGATCGTTGGGAACCGGAGCTGAATGAAGCCATACCAAACGACGAGCGTGACACCACGA
TGCCTGTAGCAATGGCAACAACGTTGCGCAAACTATTAACTGGCGAACTACTTACTCTAGCTTCCCGGCA
ACAATTAATAGACTGGATGGAGGCGGATAAAGTTGCAGGACCACTTCTGCGCTCGGCCCTTCCGGCTGGC
TGGTTTATTGCTGATAAATCTGGAGCCGGTGAGCGTGGGTCTCGCGGTATCATTGCAGCACTGGGGCCAG
ATGGTAAGCCCTCCCGTATCGTAGTTATCTACACGACGGGGAGTCAGGCAACTATGGATGAACGAAATAG
ACAGATCGCTGAGATAGGTGCCTCACTGATTAAGCATTGGTAACTGTCAGACCAAGTTTACTCATATATA
CTTTAGATTGATTTAAAACTTCATTTTTAATTTAAAAGGATCTAGGTGAAGATCCTTTTTGATAATCTCA
TGACCAAAATCCCTTAACGTGAGTTTTCGTTCCACTGAGCGTCAGACCCCGTAGAAAAGATCAAAGGATC
TTCTTGAGATCCTTTTTTTCTGCGCGTAATCTGCTGCTTGCAAACAAAAAAACCACCGCTACCAGCGGTG
GTTTGTTTGCCGGATCAAGAGCTACCAACTCTTTTTCCGAAGGTAACTGGCTTCAGCAGAGCGCAGATAC
CAAATACTGTTCTTCTAGTGTAGCCGTAGTTAGGCCACCACTTCAAGAACTCTGTAGCACCGCCTACATA
CCTCGCTCTGCTAATCCTGTTACCAGTGGCTGCTGCCAGTGGCGATAAGTCGTGTCTTACCGGGTTGGAC
TCAAGACGATAGTTACCGGATAAGGCGCAGCGGTCGGGCTGAACGGGGGGTTCGTGCACACAGCCCAGCT
TGGAGCGAACGACCTACACCGAACTGAGATACCTACAGCGTGAGCTATGAGAAAGCGCCACGCTTCCCGA
AGGGAGAAAGGCGGACAGGTATCCGGTAAGCGGCAGGGTCGGAACAGGAGAGCGCACGAGGGAGCTTCCA
GGGGGAAACGCCTGGTATCTTTATAGTCCTGTCGGGTTTCGCCACCTCTGACTTGAGCGTCGATTTTTGT
GATGCTCGTCAGGGGGGCGGAGCCTATGGAAAAACGCCAGCAACGCGGCCTTTTTACGGTTCCTGGCCTT
TTGCTGGCCTTTTGCTCACATGT
Features (pLannotate 1.2.2; 22 found; start..end, strand, type, name):
     12..39      +  repeat_region  AAV2 ITR (fragment): inverted terminal repeat of adeno-associated virus serotype 2 inverted
     68..95      +  repeat_region  AAV2 ITR (fragment): inverted terminal repeat of adeno-associated virus serotype 2 inverted
    159..606     +  promoter       hSyn promoter: human synapsin I promoter; confers neuron-specific expression (Kügler et al., 2003)
    607..640     +  protein_bind   lox2272: Cre-mediated recombination occurs in the 8-bp core sequence (GGATACTT). lox2272 sites are compatible with each other, but incompatible with loxP or loxN sites (Lee and Saito, 1988). Cre recombinase
    641..670     -  intron         β-globin intron (fragment): internally truncated intron from human β-globin
    671..704     +  protein_bind   loxP: Cre-mediated recombination occurs in the 8-bp core sequence (GCATACAT). Cre recombinase
    778..1494    -  CDS            EGFP: EGFP is a basic (constitutively fluorescent) green fluorescent protein published in 1996, derived from Aequorea victoria. It is reported to be a rapidly-maturing weak dimer with moderate acid sensitivity.
   1510..1543    -  protein_bind   lox2272: Cre-mediated recombination occurs in the 8-bp core sequence (GGATACTT). lox2272 sites are compatible with each other, but incompatible with loxP or loxN sites (Lee and Saito, 1988). Cre recombinase
   1544..1573    -  intron         β-globin intron (fragment): internally truncated intron from human β-globin
   1574..1607    -  protein_bind   loxP: Cre-mediated recombination occurs in the 8-bp core sequence (GCATACAT). Cre recombinase
   1611..1768    +  misc_feature   WPRE (fragment): woodchuck hepatitis virus posttranscriptional regulatory element
   1774..1858    +  misc_feature   WPRE (fragment): woodchuck hepatitis virus posttranscriptional regulatory element
   1857..1900    -  polyA_signal   SV40 poly(A) signal (fragment): SV40 polyadenylation signal
   1904..1971    -  polyA_signal   SV40 poly(A) signal (fragment): SV40 polyadenylation signal
   2044..2184    +  repeat_region  AAV2 ITR: inverted terminal repeat of adeno-associated virus serotype 2 inverted
   2189..2240    -  misc_feature   bom (fragment): basis of mobility region from pBR322
   2259..2714    +  rep_origin     f1 ori (sequence partly withheld): f1 bacteriophage origin of replication; arrow indicates direction of (+) strand synthesis
   2715..2764    -  misc_feature   bom (fragment): basis of mobility region from pBR322
   2866..2901    -  CDS            rop (fragment): Rop protein, which maintains plasmids at low copy number; rop
   2996..3100    +  promoter       AmpR promoter: bla
   3101..3961    +  CDS            AmpR: β-lactamase; bla; confers resistance to ampicillin, carbenicillin, and related antibiotics
   4132..4720    +  rep_origin     ori: high-copy-number ColE1/pMB1/pBR322/pUC origin of replication
