[The description below was written by a language model from this plasmid's Addgene catalogue record and pLannotate feature annotations shown in this document.]
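Description:
pAAV-hSyn1-DIO-eGFP is an AAV transfer plasmid built on the Agilent pAAV backbone, intended for packaging recombinant adeno-associated virus that labels Cre-expressing neurons with enhanced GFP. In bacteria it replicates from a high-copy ColE1/pUC-type origin and is selected through the ampicillin resistance gene (β-lactamase) under its own promoter. An f1 phage origin is also present in the backbone. The expression cassette sits between AAV2 inverted terminal repeats, which direct replication and encapsidation of the intervening DNA. The annotation detects the right ITR in full, but only short fragments of the left one. The record itself flags ITR deletion as a known risk when propagating this plasmid.

The payload is driven by the human synapsin I promoter, which restricts expression to neurons. Downstream, the 717 bp EGFP coding sequence lies in the antisense orientation, flanked on each side by a lox2272 and a loxP site, with the two pairs in opposing orientation (the double-floxed inverted orientation, or DIO/FLEx, design). Without Cre, the reading frame is backwards relative to the promoter and no functional protein is made. Cre inverts the cassette through one pair of compatible sites, then excises one site of the other pair, locking EGFP in the sense orientation.

The 3′ elements are annotated only as short fragments of WPRE and the SV40 polyadenylation signal, suggesting compact versions of each. This fits the stated purpose of a "large capacity" AAV design, which leaves room for bigger inserts. With EGFP as cargo, the construct serves as a Cre-dependent neuronal reporter or as a control vector. The sequenced record (4,781 nt) is slightly shorter than the catalogued total of 4,792 bp.
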