Addgene plasmid #227237: pAAV-hSyn1-DIO-eGFP
Purpose: Large capacity AAV that expresses eGFP in neurons expressing Cre recombinase
Depositing lab: Richard Huganir. Depositing organization: Johns Hopkins University and School of Medicine. Publication: Calcium-permeable AMPA receptors govern PV neuron feature selectivity. Hong I, Kim J, Hainmueller T, Kim DW, Keijser J, Johnson RC, Park SH, Limjunyawong N, Yang Z, Cheon D, Hwang T, Agarwal A, Cholvin T, Krienen FM, McCarroll SA, Dong X, Leopold DA, Blackshaw S, Sprekeler H, Bergles DE, Bartos M, Brown SP, Huganir RL. Nature. 2024 Nov;635(8038):398-405. doi: 10.1038/s41586-024-08027-2. Epub 2024 Oct 2. PubMed 39358515.
Backbone
  Vector backbone: pAAV
  Backbone manufacturer: Agilent
  Backbone size w/o insert (bp): 4075
  Total vector size (bp): 4792
  Vector type: Mammalian Expression, AAV
Growth in bacteria
  Bacterial resistance: Ampicillin, 100 μg/mL
  Growth temperature: 30°C
  Growth strain: NEB Stable
  Growth instructions: Grow at 30C for a short time to avoid ITR deletions
  Copy number: High Copy
Gene/Insert
  Gene/Insert name: eGFP (alt name: Enhanced Green Fluorescent Protein)
  Insert size (bp): 717
  Entrez Gene: eGFP (a.k.a. pPRS3a_01)
  Promoter: hSyn1
  Cloning method: Gibson Cloning
  Sequencing primers: 5′ TGCGGCGCCGGCGACTCAGCGCTGCCTCAGTCTGCGGTGGG
Terms and licenses: Academic/Nonprofit Terms; Industry Terms: Not Available to Industry
Depositor comments: Please visit https://doi.org/10.1101/2023.07.20.549908 for bioRxiv preprint.
How to cite: pAAV-hSyn1-DIO-eGFP was a gift from Richard Huganir (Addgene plasmid # 227237 ; http://n2t.net/addgene:227237 ; RRID:Addgene_227237)
